>Addgene plasmid #238035 | ADEPT-pTarget-Msp2 | addgene full sequence | sequence record 471751 | Addgene NGS Result
TTGAGATCCTTTTTTTCTGCGCGTAATCTGCTGCTTGCAAACAAAAAAACCACCGCTACCAGCGGTGGTT
TGTTTGCCGGATCAAGAGCTACCAACTCTTTTTCCGAAGGTAACTGGCTTCAGCAGAGCGCAGATACCAA
ATACTGTCCTTCTAGTGTAGCCGTAGTTAGGCCACCACTTCAAGAACTCTGTAGCACCGCCTACATACCT
CGCTCTGCTAATCCTGTTACCAGTGGCTGCTGCCAGTGGCGATAAGTCGTGTCTTACCGGGTTGGACTCA
AGACGATAGTTACCGGATAAGGCGCAGCGGTCGGGCTGAACGGGGGGTTCGTGCACACAGCCCAGCTTGG
AGCGAACGACCTACACCGAACTGAGATACCTACAGCGTGAGCTATGAGAAAGCGCCACGCTTCCCGAAGG
GAGAAAGGCGGACAGGTATCCGGTAAGCGGCAGGGTCGGAACAGGAGAGCGCACGAGGGAGCTTCCAGGG
GGAAACGCCTGGTATCTTTATAGTCCTGTCGGGTTTCGCCACCTCTGACTTGAGCGTCGATTTTTGTGAT
GCTCGTCAGGGGGGCGGAGCCTGTGGAAAAACGCCAGCAACGCGGCCTTTTTACGGTTCCTGGCCTTTTG
CTGGCCTTTTGCTCACATGTTCTTTCCTGCGTTATCCCCTGATTCTGTGGATAACCGTATTACCGAGGTT
CACCTTAGCCATTAGAGATTACCTTTTTTGAACATAAAATAAAGTTAATTTCGAAACACTAAAATTCATA
ATGCAAACAGGGACGCACCGCTAGCAGCGCCCCTAGCGGTATCCTATAAAAAAACACACCGCGCCGCTAG
CAGCACCCCTAATATAAAATAATGTTTTTTATAAAAATAGTCAGTACCACCCCTACAAAACGGTGTCGGC
GCGTTGTTGTAGCCGCGCCGACACCGCTTTTTTAAATATCATAAAGAGAGTAAGAGAAACTAATTTTTCA
TAACACTCTATTTATAAAGAAAAATCAGCAAAAACTTGTTTTTGCATGGGGTGTGGTGCTTTTGGTGGTG
AGAACCACCAACCTGTTGAGCCTTTTTGTGGAGTGGGTTAAATTATTTACGAATAAAGTCACCAGAGGTG
GCCTTTGAGTGAGCTGATACCGCTCGCCGCAGCCGAACGACCGAGCGCAGCGAGTCAGTGAGCGAGGAAG
CCTGCAGTCTAGACTCGAGTAAGGATCCAGTTCACCGACAAACAACAGATAAAACGAAAGGCCCAGTCTT
TCGACTGAGCCTTTCGTTTTATTTGATGCCTGGCAGTTCCCTACTCTCGCATGGGGAGACCCCACACTAC
CATCGGCGCTACGGCGTTTCACTTCTGAGTTCGGCATGGGGTCAGGTGGGACCACCGCGCTACTGCCGCC
AGGCAAATTCTGTTTTATCAGACCGCTTCTGCGTTCTGATTTAATCTGTATCAGGCTGAAAATCTTCTCT
CATCCGCCAAAACAGCCAAGCTGGAGACCGTTTAAACTCAATGATGATGATGATGATGGTCGACGGCGCT
ATTCAGATCCTCTTCTGAGATGAGTTTTTGTTCGGGCCCAAGCTTCAAAAAAAGCACCGACTCGGTGCCA
CTTTTTCAAGTTGATAACGGACTAGCCTTATTTTAACTTGCTATTTCTAGCTCTAAAACAGTGATACGCC
TATTTGTATGGTCAGTGCGTCCTGCTGATGTGCTCAGTATCTCTATCACTGATAGGGATGTCAATCTCTA
TCACTGATAGGGAAGATCTTTAGAATTCCAGAAATCATCCTTAGCGAAAGCTAAGGATTTTTTTTATCTG
AAATTCTGCCTCGTGATACGCCTATTTTTATAGGTTAATGTCATGATAATAATGGTTTCTTAGACGTCAG
GGACGTCGGAATTGCCAGCTGGGGCGCCCTCTGGTAAGGTTGGGAAGCCCTGCAAAGTAAACTGGATGGC
TTTCTTGCCGCCAAGGATCTGATGGCGCAGGGGATCAAGATCTGATCAAGAGACAGGATGAGGATCGTTT
CGCATGATTGAACAAGATGGATTGCACGCAGGTTCTCCGGCCGCTTGGGTGGAGAGGCTATTCGGCTATG
ACTGGGCACAACAGACAATCGGCTGCTCTGATGCCGCCGTGTTCCGGCTGTCAGCGCAGGGGCGCCCGGT
TCTTTTTGTCAAGACCGACCTGTCCGGTGCCCTGAATGAACTGCAGGACGAGGCAGCGCGGCTATCGTGG
CTGGCCACGACGGGCGTTCCTTGCGCAGCTGTGCTCGACGTTGTCACTGAAGCGGGAAGGGACTGGCTGC
TATTGGGCGAAGTGCCGGGGCAGGATCTCCTGTCATCTCACCTTGCTCCTGCCGAGAAAGTATCCATCAT
GGCTGATGCAATGCGGCGGCTGCATACGCTTGATCCGGCTACCTGCCCATTCGACCACCAAGCGAAACAT
CGCATCGAGCGAGCACGTACTCGGATGGAAGCCGGTCTTGTCGATCAGGATGATCTGGACGAAGAGCATC
AGGGGCTCGCGCCAGCCGAACTGTTCGCCAGGCTCAAGGCGCGCATGCCCGACGGCGAGGATCTCGTCGT
GACCCATGGCGATGCCTGCTTGCCGAATATCATGGTGGAAAATGGCCGCTTTTCTGGATTCATCGACTGT
GGCCGGCTGGGTGTGGCGGACCGCTATCAGGACATAGCGTTGGCTACCCGTGATATTGCTGAAGAGCTTG
GCGGCGAATGGGCTGACCGCTTCCTCGTGCTTTACGGTATCGCCGCTCCCGATTCGCAGCGCATCGCCTT
CTATCGCCTTCTTGACGAGTTCTTCTGAGCGGGACTCTGGGGTTCGAGAGCTCGCTTGGACTCCTGTTGA
TAGATCCAGTAATGACCTCAGAACTCCATCTGGATTTGTTCAGAACGCTCGGTTGCCGCCGGGCGTTTTT
TATTGGTGAGAATCCAAGCACTAGTAACAACTTATATCGTATGGGGCTGACTTCAGGTGCTACCGTGGAG
ACGTATAAACGCAGAAAGGCCCACCCGAAGGTGAGCCAGTGTGACTCTAGTAGAGAGCGTTCACCGACAA
ACAACAGATAAAACGAAAGGCCCAGTCTTTCGACTGAGCCTTTCGTTTTATTTGATGCCTGGTCATTTGT
ACAGTTCATCCATACCATGCGTGATGCCCGCTGCGGTTACGAACTCCAGCAGAACCATATGATCGCGTTT
CTCGTTCGGATCTTTAGACAGAACGCTTTGCGTGCTCAGATAGTGATTGTCTGGCAGCAGAACAGGACCA
TCACCGATTGGAGTGTTTTGCTGGTAGTGATCAGCCAGCTGCACGCTGCCATCCTCCACGTTGTGGCGAA
TTTTAAAATTCGCTTTAATGCCATTTTTTTGTTTATCGGCGGTGATGTAAACATTGTGGCTGTTAAAATT
GTATTCCAGCTTATGGCCCAGGATATTGCCGTCCTCTTTAAAGTCAATGCCTTTCAGCTCAATGCGGTTT
ACCAGGGTATCGCCTTCAAATTTCACTTCCGCACGCGTTTTGTACGTGCCGTCATCCTTAAAGGAAATCG
TGCGTTCCTGCACATAGCCTTCCGGCATGGCGGACTTGAAGAAGTCATGCTGCTTCATATGGTCCGGATA
ACGAGCAAAGCACTGAACACCATAAGTCAGCGTCGTTACCAGAGTCGGCCAAGGAACCGGCAGTTTACCA
GTAGTACAGATGAACTTCAGCGTCAGTTTACCATTAGTTGCGTCACCTTCACCCTCGCCACGCACGGAAA
ACTTATGACCGTTGACATCACCATCCAGTTCCACCAGAATAGGGACGACACCAGTGAACAGCTCTTCGCC
TTTACGCATCTAGTATTTCTCCTCTTTAGCTGTTTCCTGTGTGAAATTGTTATCCGCTCACAATTCCACA
CAACATACGAGCCGGAAGCATAAAGTGTAAAGCCTGGGGTGCCTAATGAGTGAGCTAACTCACATTAATT
GCGTTGCGCAGTTTTCGTTCCACTGAGCGTCAGACCCCGTAGAAAAGATCAAAGGATCTTC
Features (pLannotate 1.2.2; 18 found; start..end, strand, type, name):
      1..589     +  rep_origin     ori: high-copy-number ColE1/pMB1/pBR322/pUC origin of replication
    784..1074    -  oriT           oriT: origin of transfer for the bacterial F plasmid (Frost et al., 1994)
   1124..1191    +  rep_origin     RSF ori (fragment): Plasmids containing the RSF 1030 origin of replication can be propagated in E. coli cells that contain additional plasmids with compatible origins.
   1239..1285    -  terminator     rrnB T1 terminator: transcription terminator T1 from the E. coli rrnB gene
   1287..1402    -  ncRNA          5S rRNA: Accession: RF00001 - 5S ribosomal RNA
   1511..1528    -  CDS            capTEV™ (fragment): composite tag for in vivo biotinylation, TEV protease cleavage, and 6xHis tagging
   1594..1669    -  misc_RNA       gRNA scaffold: guide RNA scaffold for the Streptococcus pyogenes CRISPR/Cas9 system
   1690..1763    -  promoter       PLtetO-1 promoter: modified phage lambda PL promoter with tet operator sites (Lutz and Bujard, 1997)
   1781..1824    +  terminator     bacterial terminator: putative bacterial transcription terminator
   1874..2002    +  CDS            tnpA (fragment): TN5P_ECOLX - Also known as tnp. Experimental evidence at protein level: Swiss-Prot protein existence level 1. Mediates transposition of transposon Tn5 by a 'cut and paste' mechanism. First, the monomeric transposase binds the 19 bp inverted DNA repeats flanking the transposon. Then, dimerization of the DNA- bound transposase creates a synaptic DNA complex. After nicking of the first DNA strand, excision of the transposon proceeds through a series of intermediates. The transposase then mediates the insertion of the transposon at a new site by strand transfer. The activity of the wild- type tran
   2034..2825    +  CDS            neo: KKA2_KLEPN - Also known as kan, nptII. Experimental evidence at protein level: Swiss-Prot protein existence level 1. Resistance to kanamycin, neomycin, paromomycin, ribostamycin, butirosin and gentamicin B. From Klebsiella pneumoniae.
   2859..2953    +  terminator     lambda t0 terminator: transcription terminator from phage lambda
   3020..3047    -  terminator     T7Te terminator: phage T7 early transcription terminator
   3063..3134    -  terminator     rrnB T1 terminator: transcription terminator T1 from the E. coli rrnB gene
   3146..3859    -  CDS            superfolder GFP: GFP variant that folds robustly even when fused to poorly folded proteins (Pédelacq et al., 2006)
   3897..3913    -  protein_bind   lac operator: The lac repressor binds to the lac operator to inhibit transcription in E. coli. This inhibition can be relieved by adding lactose or isopropyl-β-D-thiogalactopyranoside (IPTG). lac repressor encoded by lacI
   3921..3951    -  promoter       lac promoter: promoter for the E. coli lac operon
   3966..3987    -  protein_bind   CAP binding site: CAP binding activates transcription in the presence of cAMP. E. coli catabolite activator protein
