[The description below was written by a language model from this plasmid's Addgene catalogue record and pLannotate feature annotations shown in this document.]
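Description:
ADEPT-pTarget-Msp2 is a small (about 4.05 kb) bacterial synthetic-biology plasmid built on the ADEPT-pTarget backbone and propagated in E. coli. It replicates from a high-copy ColE1/pUC-type origin and is selected with kanamycin through a neo (nptII) aminoglycoside phosphotransferase gene, which is followed by a lambda t0 terminator. A short Tn5 transposase fragment annotated upstream of neo is most likely a remnant of the resistance cassette's origin, and the small RSF ori and capTEV fragments are partial matches, not functional parts. The plasmid also carries the F-plasmid origin of transfer (oriT), so it can be mobilised by conjugation from a donor cell that supplies the transfer machinery in trans; the plasmid encodes no transfer genes of its own.

The payload consists of two expression units. Superfolder GFP (714 bp) is driven by the lac promoter with its CAP binding site and lac operator, making reporter output responsive to lac repressor and IPTG, and is terminated by rrnB T1 and T7Te terminators. Separately, a PLtetO-1 promoter, which is regulated by Tet repressor, drives a guide RNA built on the Streptococcus pyogenes Cas9 scaffold, with an rrnB 5S/T1 region downstream. According to the record, this guide is self-targeting and carries mismatches, as part of the ADEPT system. The record does not state the spacer or its exact target site, and no Cas9 gene is annotated here, so the nuclease must be provided elsewhere. The associated publication concerns population-level amplification of gene regulation through programmable gene transfer, consistent with use of this plasmid as a transferable, fluorescently trackable target plasmid.
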