Addgene plasmid #238035: ADEPT-pTarget-Msp2
Purpose: Encodes sfGFP under lac promoter. Expresses a self-targeting mismatched guide RNA as part of the ADEPT system. Carries oriT and kanamycin resistance.
Depositing lab: Lingchong You. Depositing organization: Duke University. Publication: Population-level amplification of gene regulation by programmable gene transfer. Son HI, Hamrick GS, Shende AR, Kim K, Yang K, Huang TJ, You L. Nat Chem Biol. 2025 Jan 8. doi: 10.1038/s41589-024-01817-9. PubMed 39779901.
Backbone
  Vector backbone: ADEPT-pTarget
  Backbone size w/o insert (bp): 3337
  Vector type: Synthetic Biology
Growth in bacteria
  Bacterial resistance: Kanamycin, 50 μg/mL
  Growth temperature: 37°C
  Growth strain: DH5alpha
  Copy number: High Copy
Gene/Insert
  Gene/Insert name: sfGFP
  gRNA/shRNA sequence: guuuuagagcuagaaauagcaaguuaaaauaaggcuaguccguuaucaacuugaaaaaguggcaccgagucggugc
  Species: Synthetic
  Insert size (bp): 714
  Promoter: lac
  Cloning method: Gibson Cloning
Terms and licenses: Academic/Nonprofit Terms; Industry Terms: Not Available to Industry
How to cite: ADEPT-pTarget-Msp2 was a gift from Lingchong You (Addgene plasmid # 238035 ; http://n2t.net/addgene:238035 ; RRID:Addgene_238035)
